>Addgene plasmid #57542 | mGeos2-VEL-Calreticulin-N-16 | addgene full sequence | sequence record 210590 | Addgene NGS Result
TAATAGTAATCAATTACGGGGTCATTAGTTCATAGCCCATATATGGAGTTCCGCGTTACATAACTTACGG
TAAATGGCCCGCCTGGCTGACCGCCCAACGACCCCCGCCCATTGACGTCAATAATGACGTATGTTCCCAT
AGTAACGCCAATAGGGACTTTCCATTGACGTCAATGGGTGGAGTATTTACGGTAAACTGCCCACTTGGCA
GTACATCAAGTGTATCATATGCCAAGTACGCCCCCTATTGACGTCAATGACGGTAAATGGCCCGCCTGGC
ATTATGCCCAGTACATGACCTTATGGGACTTTCCTACTTGGCAGTACATCTACGTATTAGTCATCGCTAT
TACCATGGTGATGCGGTTTTGGCAGTACATCAATGGGCGTGGATAGCGGTTTGACTCACGGGGATTTCCA
AGTCTCCACCCCATTGACGTCAATGGGAGTTTGTTTTGGCACCAAAATCAACGGGACTTTCCAAAATGTC
GTAACAACTCCGCCCCATTGACGCAAATGGGCGGTAGGCGTGTACGGTGGGAGGTCTATATAAGCAGAGC
TGGTTTAGTGAACCGTCAGATCCGCTAGCGCTACCGGACTCAGATCTCGAGGCCACCATGCTGCTATCCG
TGCCGCTGCTGCTCGGCCTCCTCGGCCTGGCCGTCGCCGAGCCTGCCGTCTACTTCAAGGAGCAGTTTCT
GGACGGAGACGGGTGGACTTCCCGCTGGATCGAATCCAAACACAAGTCAGATTTTGGCAAATTCGTTCTC
AGTTCCGGCAAGTTCTACGGTGACGAGGAGAAAGATAAAGGTTTGCAGACAAGCCAGGATGCACGCTTTT
ATGCTCTGTCGGCCAGTTTCGAGCCTTTCAGCAACAAAGGCCAGACGCTGGTGGTGCAGTTCACGGTGAA
ACATGAGCAGAACATCGACTGTGGGGGCGGCTATGTGAAGCTGTTTCCTAATAGTTTGGACCAGACAGAC
ATGCACGGAGACTCAGAATACAACATCATGTTTGGTCCCGACATCTGTGGCCCTGGCACCAAGAAGGTTC
ATGTCATCTTCAACTACAAGGGCAAGAACGTGCTGATCAACAAGGACATCCGTTGCAAGGATGATGAGTT
TACACACCTGTACACACTGATTGTGCGGCCAGACAACACCTATGAGGTGAAGATTGACAACAGCCAGGTG
GAGTCCGGCTCCTTGGAAGACGATTGGGACTTCCTGCCACCCAAGAAGATAAAGGATCCTGATGCTTCAA
AACCGGAAGACTGGGATGAGCGGGCCAAGATCGATGATCCCACAGACTCCAAGCCTGAGGACTGGGACAA
GCCCGAGCATATCCCTGACCCTGATGCTAAGAAGCCCGAGGACTGGGATGAAGAGATGGACGGAGAGTGG
GAACCCCCAGTGATTCAGAACCCTGAGTACAAGGGTGAGTGGAAGCCCCGGCAGATCGACAACCCAGATT
ACAAGGGCACTTGGATCCACCCAGAAATTGACAACCCCGAGTATTCTCCCGATCCCAGTATCTATGCCTA
TGATAACTTTGGCGTGCTGGGCCTGGACCTCTGGCAGGTCAAGTCTGGCACCATCTTTGACAACTTCCTC
ATCACCAACGATGAGGCATACGCTGAGGAGTTTGGCAACGAGACGTGGGGCGTAACAAAGGCAGCAGAGA
AACAAATGAAGGACAAACAGGACGAGGAGCAGAGGCTTAAGGAGGAGGAAGAAGACAAGAAACGCAAAGA
GGAGGAGGAGGCAGAGGACAAGGAGGATGATGAGGACAAAGATGAGGATGAGGAGGATGAGGAGGACAAG
GAGGAAGATGAGGAGGAAGATGTCCCCGGCCAGGCCAAGGACGAGCTGGCATCCGGGGGTGCGTCAGGCG
GCAGCGGATCTGGACCGGTCGCCACCATGAGTGCGATTAAGCCAGACATGAAGATCAAACTCCGTATGGA
AGGCAACGTAAACGGGCACCACTTTGTGATCGACGGAGATGGTACAGGCAAGCCTTTTGAGGGAAAACAG
AGTATGGATCTTGAAGTCAAAGAGGGCGGACCTCTGCCTTTTGCCTTTGATATCCTGACCACTGCATTCC
TGTACGGCAACAGGGTATTCGCCAAATATCCAGACAACATACAAGACTATTTTAAGCAGTCGTTTCCTAA
GGGGTATTCGTGGGAACGAAGCTTGACTTTCGAAGACGGGGGCATTTGCAACGCCAGAAACGACATAACA
ATGGAAGGGGACACTTTCTATAATAAAGTTCGATTTTATGGTACCAACTTTCCCGCCAATGGTCCAGTTA
TGCAGAAGAAGACGCTGAAATGGGAGCCCTCCACTGAGAAAATGTATGTGCGTGATGGAGTGCTGACGGG
TGATGTAGAGATGGCTTTGTTGCTTGAAGGAAATGCCCATTACCGATGTGACTTCAGAACTACTTACAAA
GCTAAGGAGAAGGGTGTCAAGTTACCAGGCGCCCACTTTGTGGACCACTGCATTGAGATTTTAAGCCATG
ACAAAGATTACAACAAGGTTAAGCTGTATGAGCATGCTGTTGCTCATTCTGGATTGCCTGACAATGCCAG
ACGATAAGCGGCCGCGACTCTAGATCATAATCAGCCATACCACATTTGTAGAGGTTTTACTTGCTTTAAA
AAACCTCCCACACCTCCCCCTGAACCTGAAACATAAAATGAATGCAATTGTTGTTGTTAACTTGTTTATT
GCAGCTTATAATGGTTACAAATAAAGCAATAGCATCACAAATTTCACAAATAAAGCATTTTTTTCACTGC
ATTCTAGTTGTGGTTTGTCCAAACTCATCAATGTATCTTAAGGCGTAAATTGTAAGCGTTAATATTTTGT
TAAAATTCGCGTTAAATTTTTGTTAAATCAGCTCATTTTTTAACCAATAGGCCGAAATCGGCAAAATCCC
TTATAAATCAAAAGAATAGACCGAGATAGGGT
[37 nt withheld, positions 2973-3009]
AAAGAACGTGGACTCCAACGTCAAAGG
[49 nt withheld, positions 3037-3085]
T
[91 nt withheld, positions 3087-3177]
G
[124 nt withheld, positions 3179-3302]
CAGGTGGCACTTTTCGGGGAAATGTGCGCGGAACCCCTATTTGTTTATTTTTCTAAATACATTCAAATAT
GTATCCGCTCATGAGACAATAACCCTGATAAATGCTTCAATAATATTGAAAAAGGAAGAGTCCTGAGGCG
GAAAGAACCAGCTGTGGAATGTGTGTCAGTTAGGGTGTGGAAAGTCCCCAGGCTCCCCAGCAGGCAGAAG
TATGCAAAGCATGCATCTCAATTAGTCAGCAACCAGGTGTGGAAAGTCCCCAGGCTCCCCAGCAGGCAGA
AGTATGCAAAGCATGCATCTCAATTAGTCAGCAACCATAGTCCCGCCCCTAACTCCGCCCATCCCGCCCC
TAACTCCGCCCAGTTCCGCCCATTCTCCGCCCCATGGCTGACTAATTTTTTTTATTTATGCAGAGGCCGA
GGCCGCCTCGGCCTCTGAGCTATTCCAGAAGTAGTGAGGAGGCTTTTTTGGAGGCCTAGGCTTTTGCAAA
GATCGATCAAGAGACAGGATGAGGATCGTTTCGCATGATTGAACAAGATGGATTGCACGCAGGTTCTCCG
GCCGCTTGGGTGGAGAGGCTATTCGGCTATGACTGGGCACAACAGACAATCGGCTGCTCTGATGCCGCCG
TGTTCCGGCTGTCAGCGCAGGGGCGCCCGGTTCTTTTTGTCAAGACCGACCTGTCCGGTGCCCTGAATGA
ACTGCAAGACGAGGCAGCGCGGCTATCGTGGCTGGCCACGACGGGCGTTCCTTGCGCAGCTGTGCTCGAC
GTTGTCACTGAAGCGGGAAGGGACTGGCTGCTATTGGGCGAAGTGCCGGGGCAGGATCTCCTGTCATCTC
ACCTTGCTCCTGCCGAGAAAGTATCCATCATGGCTGATGCAATGCGGCGGCTGCATACGCTTGATCCGGC
TACCTGCCCATTCGACCACCAAGCGAAACATCGCATCGAGCGAGCACGTACTCGGATGGAAGCCGGTCTT
GTCGATCAGGATGATCTGGACGAAGAGCATCAGGGGCTCGCGCCAGCCGAACTGTTCGCCAGGCTCAAGG
CGAGCATGCCCGACGGCGAGGATCTCGTCGTGACCCATGGCGATGCCTGCTTGCCGAATATCATGGTGGA
AAATGGCCGCTTTTCTGGATTCATCGACTGTGGCCGGCTGGGTGTGGCGGACCGCTATCAGGACATAGCG
TTGGCTACCCGTGATATTGCTGAAGAGCTTGGCGGCGAATGGGCTGACCGCTTCCTCGTGCTTTACGGTA
TCGCCGCTCCCGATTCGCAGCGCATCGCCTTCTATCGCCTTCTTGACGAGTTCTTCTGAGCGGGACTCTG
GGGTTCGAAATGACCGACCAAGCGACGCCCAACCTGCCATCACGAGATTTCGATTCCACCGCCGCCTTCT
ATGAAAGGTTGGGCTTCGGAATCGTTTTCCGGGACGCCGGCTGGATGATCCTCCAGCGCGGGGATCTCAT
GCTGGAGTTCTTCGCCCACCCTAGGGGGAGGCTAACTGAAACACGGAAGGAGACAATACCGGAAGGAACC
CGCGCTATGACGGCAATAAAAAGACAGAATAAAACGCACGGTGTTGGGTCGTTTGTTCATAAACGCGGGG
TTCGGTCCCAGGGCTGGCACTCTGTCGATACCCCACCGAGACCCCATTGGGGCCAATACGCCCGCGTTTC
TTCCTTTTCCCCACCCCACCCCCCAAGTTCGGGTGAAGGCCCAGGGCTCGCAGCCAACGTCGGGGCGGCA
GGCCCTGCCATAGCCTCAGGTTACTCATATATACTTTAGATTGATTTAAAACTTCATTTTTAATTTAAAA
GGATCTAGGTGAAGATCCTTTTTGATAATCTCATGACCAAAATCCCTTAACGTGAGTTTTCGTTCCACTG
AGCGTCAGACCCCGTAGAAAAGATCAAAGGATCTTCTTGAGATCCTTTTTTTCTGCGCGTAATCTGCTGC
TTGCAAACAAAAAAACCACCGCTACCAGCGGTGGTTTGTTTGCCGGATCAAGAGCTACCAACTCTTTTTC
CGAAGGTAACTGGCTTCAGCAGAGCGCAGATACCAAATACTGTTCTTCTAGTGTAGCCGTAGTTAGGCCA
CCACTTCAAGAACTCTGTAGCACCGCCTACATACCTCGCTCTGCTAATCCTGTTACCAGTGGCTGCTGCC
AGTGGCGATAAGTCGTGTCTTACCGGGTTGGACTCAAGACGATAGTTACCGGATAAGGCGCAGCGGTCGG
GCTGAACGGGGGGTTCGTGCACACAGCCCAGCTTGGAGCGAACGACCTACACCGAACTGAGATACCTACA
GCGTGAGCTATGAGAAAGCGCCACGCTTCCCGAAGGGAGAAAGGCGGACAGGTATCCGGTAAGCGGCAGG
GTCGGAACAGGAGAGCGCACGAGGGAGCTTCCAGGGGGAAACGCCTGGTATCTTTATAGTCCTGTCGGGT
TTCGCCACCTCTGACTTGAGCGTCGATTTTTGTGATGCTCGTCAGGGGGGCGGAGCCTATGGAAAAACGC
CAGCAACGCGGCCTTTTTACGGTTCCTGGCCTTTTGCTGGCCTTTTGCTCACATGTTCTTTCCTGCGTTA
TCCCCTGATTCTGTGGATAACCGTATTACCGCCATGCATTAGTTAT
Features (pLannotate 1.2.2; 15 found; start..end, strand, type, name):
     54..357     +  enhancer       CMV enhancer: human cytomegalovirus immediate early enhancer
    358..561     +  promoter       CMV promoter: human cytomegalovirus (CMV) immediate early promoter
    584..611     +  misc_feature   MCS (fragment): multiple cloning site
    618..1868    +  CDS            CALR: CALR_HUMAN - Also known as CRTC. Experimental evidence at protein level: Swiss-Prot protein existence level 1. Calcium-binding chaperone that promotes folding, oligomeric assembly and quality control in the endoplasmic reticulum (ER) via the calreticulin/calnexin cycle. This lectin interacts transiently with almost all of the monoglucosylated glycoproteins that are synthesized in the ER (PubMed:7876246). Interacts with the DNA-binding domain of NR3C1 and mediates its nuclear export (PubMed:11149926). Involved in maternal gene expression regulation. May participate in oocyte maturation via the
   1917..2597    +  CDS            Skylan-NS: truly monomeric reversibly photoswitchable fluorescent protein, suitable for nonlinear structured illumination microscopy (Zhang et al., 2016) mEos3.1 derivative that eliminates the green-to-red conversion
   2613..2696    +  CDS            large T antigen (fragment): large T antigen from SV40 (simian virus 40)
   2719..2840    +  polyA_signal   SV40 poly(A) signal: SV40 polyadenylation signal
   2874..3302    -  rep_origin     f1 ori (sequence partly withheld): f1 bacteriophage origin of replication; arrow indicates direction of (+) strand synthesis
   3329..3433    +  promoter       AmpR promoter: bla
   3435..3792    +  promoter       SV40 promoter: SV40 enhancer and early promoter
   3827..4621    +  CDS            NeoR/KanR: aminoglycoside phosphotransferase from Tn5; aph(3')-II (or nptII); confers resistance to neomycin, kanamycin, and G418 (Geneticin®)
   4642..4794    +  CDS            ble (fragment): BLE_KLEPN - Experimental evidence at protein level: Swiss-Prot protein existence level 1. Binding protein with a strong affinity to the bleomycin family of antibiotics. Binds to CL990; an antimitotic-antibiotic compound. From Klebsiella pneumoniae.
   4853..4900    +  polyA_signal   HSV TK poly(A) signal: herpes simplex virus thymidine kinase polyadenylation signal (Cole and Stacy, 1985)
   4991..5007    -  polyA_signal   bGH poly(A) signal (fragment): bovine growth hormone polyadenylation signal
   5229..5817    +  rep_origin     ori: high-copy-number ColE1/pMB1/pBR322/pUC origin of replication
