[The description below was written by a language model from this plasmid's Addgene catalogue record and pLannotate feature annotations shown in this document.]
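Description:
mGeos2-VEL-Calreticulin-N-16 is a mammalian expression plasmid built on an N1-style fluorescent-protein backbone (mGeos2-VEL-N1), designed to label the endoplasmic reticulum with a fluorescent fusion protein. The sequenced record is 5,938 nt. It is maintained in E. coli at high copy through a ColE1/pUC-type origin and also carries an f1 phage origin. A single NeoR/KanR (Tn5 aminoglycoside phosphotransferase) gene serves both hosts. A bacterial bla-type promoter drives it for kanamycin selection, and the SV40 enhancer/early promoter drives it for G418 selection of transfected mammalian cells, with an HSV TK polyadenylation signal terminating the cassette. The short ble, bGH poly(A) and SV40 large T antigen matches in the annotation are fragments and are probably residual backbone sequence rather than functional elements.

The payload is human calreticulin (CALR), an ER-resident calcium-binding chaperone of the calreticulin/calnexin glycoprotein folding cycle. It is expressed from the CMV immediate-early enhancer and promoter and followed by an SV40 poly(A) signal. The CALR coding region lies upstream of the fluorescent protein and is separated from it by a short linker, so mGeos2-VEL sits at the C terminus of the fusion. The automated annotation labels this reporter as Skylan-NS, a related mEos3.1-derived photoswitchable protein. This most likely reflects sequence similarity within the mEos family, and the catalogue entry identifies the tag as mGeos2-VEL. The record lists excitation at 503/569 nm and emission at 514/581 nm, i.e. a green and a red state. The stated purpose is ER localization, which makes the construct suitable as an ER marker for fluorescence imaging in mammalian cells. The cloning method is not recorded.
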