Addgene plasmid #57542: mGeos2-VEL-Calreticulin-N-16
Purpose: Localization: Endoplasmic Reticulum, Excitation: 503 / 569, Emission: 514 / 581
Depositing lab: Michael Davidson. Depositing organization: Florida State University, Tallahassee.
Backbone
  Vector backbone: mGeos2-VEL-N1
  Backbone size w/o insert (bp): 4750
  Vector type: Mammalian Expression
  Selectable markers: Neomycin (select with G418)
Growth in bacteria
  Bacterial resistance: Kanamycin, 50 μg/mL
  Growth temperature: 37°C
  Growth strain: DH5alpha
  Copy number: High Copy
Gene/Insert
  Gene/Insert name: Calreticulin (alt name: NM_004343.2)
  Species: H. sapiens (human)
  Entrez Gene: CALR (a.k.a. CALR1, CRT, HEL-S-99n, RO, SSA, cC1qR)
  Promoter: CMV
  Tag / fusion protein: mGeos2-VEL (C terminal on backbone)
  Cloning method: Unknown
  Sequencing primers: 5′ CMV-F; 3′ SV40pA-R
Terms and licenses: Academic/Nonprofit Terms; Industry Terms
Depositor comments: . Excitation = 503 / 569; Emission = 514 / 581
How to cite: mGeos2-VEL-Calreticulin-N-16 was a gift from Michael Davidson (Addgene plasmid # 57542 ; http://n2t.net/addgene:57542 ; RRID:Addgene_57542)
