>Addgene plasmid #57542 | mGeos2-VEL-Calreticulin-N-16 | depositor partial sequence | sequence record 88686 | insert sequence
TGCCCGTCAGATCCGCTAGCGCTACCGGACTCAAGATCTCGAGGCCACCATGCTGCTATCCGTGCCGCTG
CTGCTCGGCCTCCTCGGCCTGGCCGTCGCCGAGCCTGCCGTCTACTTCAAGGAGCAGTTTCTGGACGGAG
ACGGGTGGACTTCCCGCTGGATCGAATCCAAACACAAGTCAGATTTTGGCAAATTCGTTCTCAGTTCCGG
CAAGTTCTACGGTGACGAGGAGAAAGATAAAGGTTTGCAGACAAGCCAGGATGCACGCTTTTATGCTCTG
TCGGCCAGTTTCGAGCCTTTCAGCAACAAAGGCCAGACGCTGGTGGTGCAGTTCACGGTGAAACATGAGC
AGAACATCGACTGTGGGGGCGGCTATGTGAAGCTGTTTCCTAATAGTTTGGACCAGACAGACATGCACGG
AGACTCAGAATACAACATCATGTTTGGTCCCGACATCTGTGGCCCTGGCACCAAGAAGGTTCATGTCATC
TTCAACTACAAGGGCAAGAACGTGCTGATCAACAAGGACATCCGTTGCAAGGATGATGAGTTTACACACC
TGTACACACTGATTGTGCGGCCAGACAACACCTATGAGGTGAAGATTGACAACAGCCAGGTGGAGTCCGG
CTCCTTGGAAGACGATTGGGACTTCCTGCCACCCAAGAAGATAAAGGATCCTGATGCTTCAAAACCGGAA
GACTGGGATGAGCGGGCCAAGATCGATGATCCCACAGACTCCAAGCCTGAGGACTGGGACAAGCCCGAGC
ATATCCCTGACCCTGATGCTAAGAAGCCCGAGGACTGGGATGAAGAGATGGACGGAGAGTGGGAACCCCC
AGTGATTCAGAACCCTGAGTACAAGGGTGAGTGGAAGCCCCGGCAGATCGACAACCCAGATTACAAGGGC
ACTTGGATCCACCCAGAAATTGACAACCCCGAGTATTCTCCCGATCCCAGTATCTATGCCTATGATAACT
TTGGCGTGCTGGGCCTGGACCTCTGGCAGGTCAAGTCTGGCACCATCTTTGACAACTTCCTCATCACCAA
CGATGAGGCATACGCTGAGGAGTTTGGCAACGAGACGTGGGGCGTAACAAAGGCAGCAGAGAAACAAATG
AAGGACAAACAGGACGAGGAGCAGAGGCTTAAGGAGGAGGAAGAAGACAAGAAACGCAAAGAGGAGGAGG
AGGCAGAGGACAAGGAGGATGATGAGGACAAAGATGAGGATGAGGAGGATGAGGAGGACAAGGAGGAAGA
TGAGGAGGAAGATGTCCCCGGCCAGGCCAAGGACGAGCTGGCATCCGGGGGTGCGTCAGGCGGCAGCGGA
TCTGGACCGGTCGCCACCATGAGTGCGATTAAGCCAGACATGAAGATCAAACTCCGTATGGAAGGCAACG
TAAACGGGCACCACTTTGTGATCGACGGAGATGGTACAGGCAAGCCTTTTGAGGGAAAACAGAGTATGGA
TCTTGAAGTCAAAGAGGGCGGACCTCTGCCTTTTGCCTTTGATATCCTGACCACTGCATTCCTGTACGGC
AACAGGGTATTCGCCAAATATCCAGACAACATACAAGACTATTTTAAGCAGTCGTTTCCTAAGGGGTATT
CGTGGGAACGAAGCTTGACTTTCGAAGACGGGGGCATTTGCAACGCCAGAAACGACATAACAATGGAAGG
GGACACTTTCTATAATAAAGTTCGATTTTATGGTACCAACTTTCCCGCCAATGGTCCAGTTATGCAGAAG
AAGACGCTGAAATGGGAGCCCTCCACTGAGAAAATGTATGTGCGTGATGGAGTGCTGACGGGTGATGTAG
AGATGGCTTTGTTGCTTGAAGGAAATGCCCATTACCGATGTGACTTCAGAACTACTTACAAAGCTAAGGA
GAAGGGTGTCAAGTTACCAGGCGCCCACTTTGTGGACCACTGCATTGAGATTTTAAGCCATGACAAAGAT
TACAACAAGGTTAAGCTGTATGAGCATGCTGTTGCTCATTCTGGATTGCCTGACAATGCCAGACGATAAG
CGGCCGCGACTCTAGATCATAATCAGCCATACCACATTGTAGAG
